>Addgene plasmid #115056 | RKF1 X030_pECIA2 | addgene full sequence | sequence record 297035 | Addgene NGS Result
GTAAAACGACGGCCAGTGAATTAATTCGTTGCAGGACAGGATGTGGTGCCCGATGTGACTAGCTCTTTGC
TGCAGGCCGTCCTATCCTCTGGTTCCGATAAGAGACCCAGAACTCCGGCCCCCCACCGCCCACCGCCACC
CCCATACATATGTGGTACGCAAGTAAGAGTGCCTGCGCATGCCCCATGTGCCCCACCAAGAGCTTTGCAT
CCCATACAAGTCCCCAAAGTGGAGAACCGAACCAATTCTTCGCGGGCAGAACAAAAGCTTCTGCACACGT
CTCCACTCGAATTTGGAGCCGGCCGGCGTGTGCAAAAGAGGTGAATCGAACGAAAGACCCGTGTGTAAAG
CCGCGTTTCCAAAATGTATAAAACCGAGAGCATCTGGCCAATGTGCATCAGTTGTGGTCAGCAGCAAAAT
CAAGTGAATCATCTCAGTGCAACTAAAGGGGGGATCCGATCTCAATATGAAGTTATGCATATTACTGGCC
GTCGTGGCCTTTGTTGGCCTCTCGCTCGGGAAATTACCGCAGCAAGAAGTCGATGCTCTGCAGCAAATCG
CTACCACATTGGGCTCGAAATTCTGGAAATTCGATGCTGAAAATTGTAAGATTGAAATGGTGGGGTTAAC
TGAAACTCCTCCTCCAACAGCTAAGCAAGAAATAGAATGTGAATGCAGTCCCACTAACGACACTGATTGT
CATGTTGTCAAATTTGCATTCAAGGACCATAATCTTCCAGGAACTCTTCCTCAAATAGTCAAGCTTCCCT
ACCTTCGGGAGATAGACTTGGCCTACAACTACATCAATGGGACCTTACCTCGTGAATGGGCTTCTTCAAA
TTTAACTTTTATTTCTCTTCTTGTGAATCGGTTGTCTGGAGAAATTCCGAAGGAGTTTGGAAACTCTTCT
CTAACATACTTGGATCTCGAGTCAAATGCGTTTTCTGGAACTATTCCTCAGGAGCTTGGGAACTTAGTCC
ACTTGAAAAAACTGTTGCTTTCCTCTAACAAATTGACCGGAACTTTGCCAGCTTCACTAGCTAGACTACA
GAATATGACAGATTTCAGGATTAACGATCTTCAACTCAGTGGAACGATACCTAGTTACATACAAAATTGG
AAGCAACTCGAGAGACTTGAAATGATTGCATCTGGTCTCACTGGTCCAATCCCATCGGTCATCTCAGTTC
TGAGCAATCTTGTTAATCTGAGGATCAGTGATATACGTGGACCAGTCCAACCATTCCCTTCGTTGAAGAA
CGTGACAGGTCTAACTAAAATTATATTGAAGAACTGTAACATTTCTGGACAAATTCCTACTTATCTTTCA
CATTTGAAGGAGTTGGAGACACTGGATTTGAGTTTTAACAAGTTGGTTGGGGGAATTCCGTCGTTTGCAC
AAGCAGAAAATTTACGGTTTATAATTTTGGCTGGAAATATGCTCGAGGGAGATGCTCCAGATGAATTACT
AAGAGATGGAATCACAGTAGATCTTTCATATAACAATCTCAAGTGGCAGAGTCCTGAAAGTCGTGCTTGT
CGCCCAAATATGAATCTGAATCTAAACTTGTTTCAGAGCACTTCGACAAAAAAATCGAGCAAATTTCTGC
CGTGTATCAAAGATTTCAAATGTCCTCGATATTCTAGCTGCTTGCATGTGAACTGCGGTGGAAGCGATAT
GTATGTTAAGGAGAAAAAAACAAAAGAATTATATGAAGGAGATGGAAATGTTGAAGGTGGTGCTGCTAAG
TATTTTTTGAAGCCTGACGCTAATTGGGGATTTAGCAGCACAGGGGACTTCATGGACGATAACAATTTCC
AAAACACTAGATTCACCATGTTTGTCCCGGCATCTAACCAGTCTGATCTCTACAAATCGGCACGAATTGC
TCCAGTATCTCTAACTTACTTCCATGCCTGCTTGGAAAATGGAAATTACACTATAAATCTAGACTTCGCT
GAGATACGGTTCACCAATGATGAAAACTATAACCGGCTTGGAAGGCGTCTGTTTGACATTTACATTCAGG
AGAAATTAGTGGCAAAGGACTTTAACATCATGGATGAAGCAAAGGGAGCTCAAACACCTATAATCAAACC
ACTTACTGCCTATGTGACAAACCACTTTTTAACCATCCGGTTGAGTTGGGCCGGTAAAGGAACTACCAGG
ATTCCCACTAGAGGGGTTTATGGTCCTATCATATCGGCTATTTCCATAGTTTCAGATTCCAAGCCGTGCG
AACGTCCGAAAACTGGAATGAGCCTGGAGGTGCTGTTCCAGGGACCAGGGAGCGACAAAACTCACACATG
CCCACCGTGCCCAGCACCTGAACTCCTGGGGGGACCGTCAGTCTTCCTCTTCCCCCCAAAACCCAAGGAC
ACCCTCATGATCTCCCGGACCCCTGAGGTCACATGCGTGGTGGTGGACGTGAGCCACGAAGACCCTGAGG
TCAAGTTCAACTGGTACGTGGACGGCGTGGAGGTGCATAATGCCAAGACAAAGCCGCGGGAGGAGCAGTA
CAACAGCACGTACCGTGTGGTCAGCGTCCTCACCGTCCTGCACCAGGACTGGCTGAATGGCAAGGAGTAC
AAGTGCAAGGTCTCCAACAAAGCCCTCCCAGCCCCCATCGAGAAAACCATCTCCAAAGCCAAAGGGCAGC
CCCGAGAACCACAGGTGTACACCCTGCCCCCATCCCGGGAGGAGATGACCAAGAACCAGGTCAGCCTGAC
CTGCCTGGTCAAAGGCTTCTATCCCAGCGACATCGCCGTGGAGTGGGAGAGCAATGGGCAGCCGGAGAAC
AACTACAAGACCACGCCTCCCGTGCTGGACTCCGACGGCTCCTTCTTCCTCTACAGCAAGCTCACCGTGG
ACAAGAGCAGGTGGCAGCAGGGGAACGTCTTCTCATGCTCCGTGATGCATGAGGGTCTGCACAACCACTA
CACGCAGAAGAGCCTCTCCCTGTCTCCGGGTAAATCTAGAGGGCCCTTCGAAGGTAAGCCTATCCCTAAC
CCTCTCCTCGGTCTCGATTCTACGCGTACCGGTCATCATCACCATCACCATTGAGTTTAAACCCGCTGAT
CAGCCTCGACTGTGCCTTCTAAGGCCTGAGCTCGCTGATCAGCCTCGATCGAGGATCCAGACATGATAAG
ATACATTGATGAGTTTGGACAAACCACAACTAGAATGCAGTGAAAAAAATGCTTTATTTGTGAAATTTGT
GATGCTATTGCTTTATTTGTAACCATTATAAGCTGCAATAAACAAGTTAACAACAACAATTGCATTCATT
TTATGTTTCAGGTTCAGGGGGAGGTGTGGGAGGTTTTTTAAAGCAAGTAAAACCTCTACAAATGTGGTAT
GGCTGATTATGATCAGTCGACCTGCAGGCATGCAAGCTTGGCGTAATCATGGTCATAGCTGTTTCCTGTG
TGAAATTGTTATCCGCTCACAATTCCACACAACATACGAGCCGGAAGCATAAAGTGTAAAGCCTGGGGTG
CCTAATGAGTGAGCTAACTCACATTAATTGCGTTGCGCTCACTGCCCGCTTTCCAGTCGGGAAACCTGTC
GTGCCAGCTGCATTAATGAATCGGCCAACGCGCGGGGAGAGGCGGTTTGCGTATTGGGCGCTCTTCCGCT
TCCTCGCTCACTGACTCGCTGCGCTCGGTCGTTCGGCTGCGGCGAGCGGTATCAGCTCACTCAAAGGCGG
TAATACGGTTATCCACAGAATCAGGGGATAACGCAGGAAAGAACATGTGAGCAAAAGGCCAGCAAAAGGC
CAGGAACCGTAAAAAGGCCGCGTTGCTGGCGTTTTTCCATAGGCTCCGCCCCCCTGACGAGCATCACAAA
AATCGACGCTCAAGTCAGAGGTGGCGAAACCCGACAGGACTATAAAGATACCAGGCGTTTCCCCCTGGAA
GCTCCCTCGTGCGCTCTCCTGTTCCGACCCTGCCGCTTACCGGATACCTGTCCGCCTTTCTCCCTTCGGG
AAGCGTGGCGCTTTCTCATAGCTCACGCTGTAGGTATCTCAGTTCGGTGTAGGTCGTTCGCTCCAAGCTG
GGCTGTGTGCACGAACCCCCCGTTCAGCCCGACCGCTGCGCCTTATCCGGTAACTATCGTCTTGAGTCCA
ACCCGGTAAGACACGACTTATCGCCACTGGCAGCAGCCACTGGTAACAGGATTAGCAGAGCGAGGTATGT
AGGCGGTGCTACAGAGTTCTTGAAGTGGTGGCCTAACTACGGCTACACTAGAAGAACAGTATTTGGTATC
TGCGCTCTGCTGAAGCCAGTTACCTTCGGAAAAAGAGTTGGTAGCTCTTGATCCGGCAAACAAACCACCG
CTGGTAGCGGTGGTTTTTTTGTTTGCAAGCAGCAGATTACGCGCAGAAAAAAAGGATCTCAAGAAGATCC
TTTGATCTTTTCTACGGGGTCTGACGCTCAGTGGAACGAAAACTCACGTTAAGGGATTTTGGTCATGAGA
TTATCAAAAAGGATCTTCACCTAGATCCTTTTAAATTAAAAATGAAGTTTTAAATCAATCTAAAGTATAT
ATGAGTAAACTTGGTCTGACAGTTACCAATGCTTAATCAGTGAGGCACCTATCTCAGCGATCTGTCTATT
TCGTTCATCCATAGTTGCCTGACTCCCCGTCGTGTAGATAACTACGATACGGGAGGGCTTACCATCTGGC
CCCAGTGCTGCAATGATACCGCGAGACCCACGCTCACCGGCTCCAGATTTATCAGCAATAAACCAGCCAG
CCGGAAGGGCCGAGCGCAGAAGTGGTCCTGCAACTTTATCCGCCTCCATCCAGTCTATTAATTGTTGCCG
GGAAGCTAGAGTAAGTAGTTCGCCAGTTAATAGTTTGCGCAACGTTGTTGCCATTGCTACAGGCATCGTG
GTGTCACGCTCGTCGTTTGGTATGGCTTCATTCAGCTCCGGTTCCCAACGATCAAGGCGAGTTACATGAT
CCCCCATGTTGTGCAAAAAAGCGGTTAGCTCCTTCGGTCCTCCGATCGTTGTCAGAAGTAAGTTGGCCGC
AGTGTTATCACTCATGGTTATGGCAGCACTGCATAATTCTCTTACTGTCATGCCATCCGTAAGATGCTTT
TCTGTGACTGGTGAGTACTCAACCAAGTCATTCTGAGAATAGTGTATGCGGCGACCGAGTTGCTCTTGCC
CGGCGTCAATACGGGATAATACCGCGCCACATAGCAGAACTTTAAAAGTGCTCATCATTGGAAAACGTTC
TTCGGGGCGAAAACTCTCAAGGATCTTACCGCTGTTGAGATCCAGTTCGATGTAACCCACTCGTGCACCC
AACTGATCTTCAGCATCTTTTACTTTCACCAGCGTTTCTGGGTGAGCAAAAACAGGAAGGCAAAATGCCG
CAAAAAAGGGAATAAGGGCGACACGGAAATGTTGAATACTCATACTCTTCCTTTTTCAATATTATTGAAG
CATTTATCAGGGTTATTGTCTCATGAGCGGATACATATTTGAATGTATTTAGAAAAATAAACAAATAGGG
GTTCCGCGCACATTTCCCCGAAAAGTGCCACCTGACGTCTAAGAAACCATTATTATCATGACATTAACCT
ATAAAAATAGGCGTATCACGAGGCCCTTTCGTCTCGCGCGTTTCGGTGATGACGGTGAAAACCTCTGACA
CATGCAGCTCCCGGAGACGGTCACAGCTTGTCTGTAAGCGGATGCCGGGAGCAGACAAGCCCGTCAGGGC
GCGTCAGCGGGTGTTGGCGGGTGTCGGGGCTGGCTTAACTATGCGGCATCAGAGCAGATTGTACTGAGAG
TGCACCATATGCGGTGTGAAATACCGCACAGATGCGTAAGGAGAAAATACCGCATCAGGCGCCATTCGCC
ATTCAGGCTGCGCAACTGTTGGGAAGGGCGATCGGTGCGGGCCTCTTCGCTATTACGCCAGCTGGCGAAA
GGGGGATGTGCTGCAAGGCGATTAAGTTGGGTAACGCCAGGGTTTTCCCAGTCACGACGTT
Features (pLannotate 1.2.2; 18 found; start..end, strand, type, name):
     23..449     +  promoter       MT promoter: Drosophila metallothionein promoter
    446..2263    +  CDS            RKF1 (fragment): RKF1_ARATH - Experimental evidence at protein level: Swiss-Prot protein existence level 1. From Arabidopsis thaliana (Mouse-ear cress).
    467..520     +  sig_peptide    BiP signal sequence: Drosophila BiP signal sequence
   2294..2974    +  CDS            IGHG1 (fragment): IGHG1_HUMAN - Experimental evidence at protein level: Swiss-Prot protein existence level 1. Constant region of immunoglobulin heavy chains. Immunoglobulins, also known as antibodies, are membrane-bound or secreted glycoproteins produced by B lymphocytes. In the recognition phase of humoral immunity, the membrane-bound immunoglobulins serve as receptors which, upon binding of a specific antigen, trigger the clonal expansion and differentiation of B lymphocytes into immunoglobulins- secreting plasma cells. Secreted immunoglobulins mediate the effector phase of humoral immunity, which results in
   2993..3034    +  CDS            V5 tag: epitope tag from simian virus 5
   3134..3268    -  polyA_signal   SV40 poly(A) signal: SV40 polyadenylation signal
   3291..3375    -  CDS            large T antigen (fragment): large T antigen from SV40 (simian virus 40)
   3375..3399    +  misc_feature   MCS (fragment): pUC18/19 multiple cloning site
   3436..3452    -  protein_bind   lac operator: The lac repressor binds to the lac operator to inhibit transcription in E. coli. This inhibition can be relieved by adding lactose or isopropyl-β-D-thiogalactopyranoside (IPTG). lac repressor encoded by lacI
   3460..3490    -  promoter       lac promoter: promoter for the E. coli lac operon
   3505..3526    -  protein_bind   CAP binding site: CAP binding activates transcription in the presence of cAMP. E. coli catabolite activator protein
   3539..3631    -  CDS            lacI (fragment): lac repressor; lacI; The lac repressor binds to the lac operator to inhibit transcription in E. coli. This inhibition can be relieved by adding lactose or isopropyl-β-D-thiogalactopyranoside (IPTG).
   3814..4402    -  rep_origin     ori: high-copy-number ColE1/pMB1/pBR322/pUC origin of replication
   4573..5433    -  CDS            AmpR: β-lactamase; bla; confers resistance to ampicillin, carbenicillin, and related antibiotics
   5434..5538    -  promoter       AmpR promoter: bla
   5633..5668    +  CDS            rop (fragment): Rop protein, which maintains plasmids at low copy number; rop
   5770..5869    +  misc_feature   bom (fragment): basis of mobility region from pBR322
   5875..21      -  CDS            lacZα (fragment) (across the origin): LacZα fragment of β-galactosidase; lacZ fragment
