[The description below was written by a language model from this plasmid's Addgene catalogue record and pLannotate feature annotations shown in this document.]
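Description:
RKF1 X030_pECIA2 is an insect-cell expression plasmid built on the pECIA2 backbone, designed to produce a secreted "bait" protein in Drosophila cell culture. It is propagated in E. coli as a high-copy plasmid through a ColE1/pUC-type origin and selected with ampicillin via the β-lactamase gene. The remaining bacterial elements in the annotation (fragments of lacZα, lacI, rop and bom, plus the lac promoter and operator) are backbone remnants with no role in expression of the insert.

The expression cassette is driven by the Drosophila metallothionein promoter, so transcription is induced by adding copper sulfate. Downstream, a Drosophila BiP signal sequence directs the product into the secretory pathway. It is followed by the extracellular domain of the Arabidopsis thaliana leucine-rich repeat receptor kinase RKF1 (AT1G29750), inserted by ligation-independent cloning. The ectodomain is fused at its C terminus to a human IgG1 Fc region, a V5 epitope tag and a hexahistidine tag, and an SV40 polyadenylation signal lies downstream of the cassette. The His tag is stated in the catalogue record but was not separately annotated in the feature table. The Fc portion normally dimerises a fusion protein and provides a handle for capture, while V5 and His can be used for detection or purification.

The construct belongs to a collection used to map an extracellular interaction network among Arabidopsis LRR receptor kinases. As a bait vector, it is meant to be paired with the corresponding prey vector, RKF1 X030_pECIA14, to test binding between secreted ectodomains.
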