Addgene plasmid #115056: RKF1 X030_pECIA2
Purpose: Bait vector RKF1 X030_pECIA2 should be used with prey vector RKF1 X030_pECIA14.
Depositing lab: Youssef Belkhadir. Depositing organization: Gregor Mendel Institute of Molecular Plant Biology. Publication: An extracellular network of Arabidopsis leucine-rich repeat receptor kinases. Smakowska-Luzan E, Mott GA, Parys K, Stegmann M, Howton TC, Layeghifard M, Neuhold J, Lehner A, Kong J, Grunwald K, Weinberger N, Satbhai SB, Mayer D, Busch W, Madalinski M, Stolt-Bergner P, Provart NJ, Mukhtar MS, Zipfel C, Desveaux D, Guttman DS, Belkhadir Y. Nature. 2018 Jan 18;553(7688):342-346. doi: 10.1038/nature25184. Epub 2018 Jan 10. PubMed 29320478.
Backbone
  Vector backbone: pECIA2
  Backbone manufacturer: Chris Garcia (Addgene plasmid # 47032)
  Vector type: Insect Expression
Growth in bacteria
  Bacterial resistance: Ampicillin, 100 μg/mL
  Growth temperature: 37°C
  Growth strain: DH5alpha
  Copy number: High Copy
Gene/Insert
  Gene/Insert name: AT1G29750
  Species: A. thaliana (mustard weed)
  Promoter: Metallothionein (Copper-Inducible)
  Tag / fusion protein: Fc, V5 and hexahistidine tags (C terminal on backbone)
  Cloning method: Ligation Independent Cloning
Terms and licenses: Academic/Nonprofit Terms; Industry Terms: Not Available to Industry
Depositor comments: Plasmid for secreted expression in Drosophila cell culture by induction via CuSO4. Insert is an extracellular domain of indicated LRR-RK, C-terminally tagged with Fc, V5 and hexahistidine tags. Insert Protein Sequence: KLPQQEVDALQQIATTLGSKFWKFDAENCKIEMVGLTETPPPTAKQEIECECSPTNDTDCHVVKFAFKDHNLPGTLPQIVKLPYLREIDLAYNYINGTLPREWASSNLTFISLLVNRLSGEIPKEFGNSSLTYLDLESNAFSGTIPQELGNLVHLKKLLLSSNKLTGTLPASLARLQNMTDFRINDLQLSGTIPSYIQNWKQLERLEMIASGLTGPIPSVISVLSNLVNLRISDIRGPVQPFPSLKNVTGLTKIILKNCNISGQIPTYLSHLKELETLDLSFNKLVGGIPSFAQAENLRFIILAGNMLEGDAPDELLRDGITVDLSYNNLKWQSPESRACRPNMNLNLNLFQSTSTKKSSKFLPCIKDFKCPRYSSCLHVNCGGSDMYVKEKKTKELYEGDGNVEGGAAKYFLKPDANWGFSSTGDFMDDNNFQNTRFTMFVPASNQSDLYKSARIAPVSLTYFHACLENGNYTINLDFAEIRFTNDENYNRLGRRLFDIYIQEKLVAKDFNIMDEAKGAQTPIIKPLTAYVTNHFLTIRLSWAGKGTTRIPTRGVYGPIISAISIVSDSKPCERPKTGMS
How to cite: RKF1 X030_pECIA2 was a gift from Youssef Belkhadir (Addgene plasmid # 115056 ; http://n2t.net/addgene:115056 ; RRID:Addgene_115056)
